LOCUS       Exported 7085 bp ds-DNA circular SYN 13-MAY-2021
DEFINITION  Expresses full-length Platelet glycoprotein Ib beta chain precursor
            ectodomain in mammalian cells. Stop codon before C-terminal rat
            Cd4d3+4 tag, biotinylation sequence and His tag..
ACCESSION   .
VERSION     .
KEYWORDS    GP1BB
SOURCE      synthetic DNA construct
  ORGANISM  synthetic DNA construct
REFERENCE   1 (bases 1 to 7085)
  AUTHORS   Sun Y, Vandenbriele C, Kauskot A, Verhamme P, Hoylaerts MF, Wright
            GJ
  TITLE     A human platelet receptor protein microarray identifies
            FcepsilonR1alpha as an activating PEAR1 ligand.
  JOURNAL   Mol Cell Proteomics. 2015 Feb 23. pii: mcp.M114.046946.
  PUBMED    25713122
REFERENCE   2 (bases 1 to 7085)
  AUTHORS   .
  TITLE     Direct Submission
  JOURNAL   Exported May 13, 2021 from SnapGene Server 1.1.58
            http://www.snapgene.com
FEATURES             Location/Qualifiers
     source          1..7085
                     /organism="synthetic DNA construct"
                     /mol_type="other DNA"
     CDS             644..661
                     /codon_start=1
                     /product="6xHis affinity tag"
                     /label=6xHis
                     /translation="HHHHHH"
     polyA_signal    713..768
                     /label=-beta-globin poly(A) signal
                     /note="rabbit beta-globin polyadenylation signal (Gil and
                     Proudfoot, 1987)"
     primer_bind     complement(767..786)
                     /label=rbglobpA-R
                     /note="Rabbit beta-globin polyA, reverse primer. Also
                     called rb-glob-pA-term-R"
     primer_bind     complement(3004..3022)
                     /label=pBRforEco
                     /note="pBR322 vectors, upsteam of EcoRI site, forward
                     primer"
     promoter        3090..3194
                     /gene="bla"
                     /label=AmpR promoter
     CDS             3195..4055
                     /codon_start=1
                     /gene="bla"
                     /product="beta-lactamase"
                     /label=AmpR
                     /note="confers resistance to ampicillin, carbenicillin, and
                     related antibiotics"
                     /translation="MSIQHFRVALIPFFAAFCLPVFAHPETLVKVKDAEDQLGARVGYI
                     ELDLNSGKILESFRPEERFPMMSTFKVLLCGAVLSRVDAGQEQLGRRIHYSQNDLVEYS
                     PVTEKHLTDGMTVRELCSAAITMSDNTAANLLLTTIGGPKELTAFLHNMGDHVTRLDRW
                     EPELNEAIPNDERDTTMPAAMATTLRKLLTGELLTLASRQQLIDWMEADKVAGPLLRSA
                     LPAGWFIADKSGAGERGSRGIIAALGPDGKPSRIVVIYTTGSQATMDERNRQIAEIGAS
                     LIKHW"
     primer_bind     complement(3413..3432)
                     /label=Amp-R
                     /note="Ampicillin resistance gene, reverse primer"
     rep_origin      4226..4814
                     /direction=RIGHT
                     /label=ori
                     /note="high-copy-number ColE1/pMB1/pBR322/pUC origin of
                     replication"
     primer_bind     4715..4734
                     /label=pBR322ori-F
                     /note="pBR322 origin, forward primer"
     primer_bind     4968..4985
                     /label=L4440
                     /note="L4440 vector, forward primer"
     protein_bind    5102..5123
                     /label=CAP binding site
                     /bound_moiety="E. coli catabolite activator protein"
                     /note="CAP binding activates transcription in the presence
                     of cAMP."
     promoter        5138..5168
                     /label=lac promoter
                     /note="promoter for the E. coli lac operon"
     protein_bind    5176..5192
                     /label=lac operator
                     /bound_moiety="lac repressor encoded by lacI"
                     /note="The lac repressor binds to the lac operator to
                     inhibit transcription in E. coli. This inhibition can be
                     relieved by adding lactose or
                     isopropyl-beta-D-thiogalactopyranoside (IPTG)."
     primer_bind     5181..5203
                     /label=M13/pUC Reverse
                     /note="In lacZ gene"
     primer_bind     5200..5216
                     /label=M13 rev
                     /note="common sequencing primer, one of multiple similar
                     variants"
     primer_bind     5200..5216
                     /label=M13 Reverse
                     /note="In lacZ gene. Also called M13-rev"
     enhancer        5487..5866
                     /label=CMV enhancer
                     /note="human cytomegalovirus immediate early enhancer"
     promoter        5867..6070
                     /label=CMV promoter
                     /note="human cytomegalovirus (CMV) immediate early
                     promoter"
     primer_bind     6021..6041
                     /label=CMV-F
                     /note="Human CMV immediate early promoter, forward primer"
     primer_bind     6067..6091
                     /label=LNCX
                     /note="Human CMV promoter, forward primer"
     primer_bind     6572..6591
                     /label=pMT2-F
                     /note="Synthetic intron, forward primer"
     regulatory      6625..6634
                     /regulatory_class="other"
                     /note="vertebrate consensus sequence for strong initiation
                     of translation (Kozak, 1987)"
ORIGIN
        1 gtcgacctcc atcacggcct ataagagtga gggggagtca gcggagttct ccttcccact
       61 caaccttgga gaggaaagcc tgcagggaga gttgagatgg aaggcagaga aggctccttc
      121 ttcccagtcc tggatcacct tctccctaaa gaaccaaaag gtgtctgtgc agaagtctac
      181 tagcaacccc aagttccagc tgtccgaaac gctcccactc acccttcaga taccccaggt
      241 ctcccttcag tttgctggtt ctggcaacct gaccctgact ctggacagag ggatactgta
      301 tcaggaagtg aacctggtgg tgatgaaagt gactcagccc gacagcaaca ctttgacctg
      361 tgaggtgatg ggacccacct cacccaagat gagactgatc ttgaagcagg agaatcagga
      421 ggccagggtc tccaggcagg agaaagtgat tcaagtgcag gcccctgaag caggggtgtg
      481 gcaatgtcta ctgagtgaag gtgaagaggt caagatggac tccaagatcc aggttttatc
      541 caaagggttg aattccggca gcctgcacca catcctggac gcccagaaga tgctgtggaa
      601 ccacagggac aggaacctgc ctcctctggc ccctctgggc ccccaccacc atcaccacca
      661 ttgagtctag acacgtgatt aattaaggat cccccgacct cgacctctgg ctaataaagg
      721 aaatttattt tcattgcaat agtgtgttgg aattttttgt gtctctcact cggaaggaca
      781 tatgggaggg caaatcattt ggtcgagatc cctcggagat ctctagctag aggatcgatc
      841 cccgccccgg acgaactaaa cctgactacg acatctctgc cccttcttcg cggggcagtg
      901 catgtaatcc cttcagttgg ttggtacaac ttgccaactg ggccctgttc cacatgtgac
      961 acgggggggg accaaacaca aaggggttct ctgactgtag ttgacatcct tataaatgga
     1021 tgtgcacatt tgccaacact gagtggcttt catcctggag cagactttgc agtctgtgga
     1081 ctgcaacaca acattgcctt tatgtgtaac tcttggctga agctcttaca ccaatgctgg
     1141 gggacatgta cctcccaggg gcccaggaag actacgggag gctacaccaa cgtcaatcag
     1201 aggggcctgt gtagctaccg ataagcggac cctcaagagg gcattagcaa tagtgtttat
     1261 aaggccccct tgttaaccct aaacgggtag catatgcttc ccgggtagta gtatatacta
     1321 tccagactaa ccctaattca atagcatatg ttacccaacg ggaagcatat gctatcgaat
     1381 tagggttagt aaaagggtcc taaggaacag cgatatctcc caccccatga gctgtcacgg
     1441 ttttatttac atggggtcag gattccacga gggtagtgaa ccattttagt cacaagggca
     1501 gtggctgaag atcaaggagc gggcagtgaa ctctcctgaa tcttcgcctg cttcttcatt
     1561 ctccttcgtt tagctaatag aataactgct gagttgtgaa cagtaaggtg tatgtgaggt
     1621 gctcgaaaac aaggtttcag gtgacgcccc cagaataaaa tttggacggg gggttcagtg
     1681 gtggcattgt gctatgacac caatataacc ctcacaaacc ccttgggcaa taaatactag
     1741 tgtaggaatg aaacattctg aatatcttta acaatagaaa tccatggggt ggggacaagc
     1801 cgtaaagact ggatgtccat ctcacacgaa tttatggcta tgggcaacac ataatcctag
     1861 tgcaatatga tactggggtt attaagatgt gtcccaggca gggaccaaga caggtgaacc
     1921 atgttgttac actctatttg taacaagggg aaagagagtg gacgccgaca gcagcggact
     1981 ccactggttg tctctaacac ccccgaaaat taaacggggc tccacgccaa tggggcccat
     2041 aaacaaagac aagtggccac tctttttttt gaaattgtgg agtgggggca cgcgtcagcc
     2101 cccacacgcc gccctgcggt tttggactgt aaaataaggg tgtaataact tggctgattg
     2161 taaccccgct aaccactgcg gtcaaaccac ttgcccacaa aaccactaat ggcaccccgg
     2221 ggaatacctg cataagtagg tgggcgggcc aagatagggg cgcgattgct gcgatctgga
     2281 ggacaaatta cacacacttg cgcctgagcg ccaagcacag ggttgttggt cctcatattc
     2341 acgaggtcgc tgagagcacg gtgggctaat gttgccatgg gtagcatata ctacccaaat
     2401 atctggatag catatgctat cctaatctat atctgggtag cataggctat cctaatctat
     2461 atctgggtag catatgctat cctaatctat atctgggtag tatatgctat cctaatttat
     2521 atctgggtag cataggctat cctaatctat atctgggtag catatgctat cctaatctat
     2581 atctgggtag tatatgctat cctaatctgt atccgggtag catatgctat cctaatagag
     2641 attagggtag tatatgctat cctaatttat atctgggtag catatactac ccaaatatct
     2701 ggatagcata tgctatccta atctatatct gggtagcata tgctatccta atctatatct
     2761 gggtagcata ggctatccta atctatatct gggtagcata tgctatccta atctatatct
     2821 gggtagtata tgctatccta atttatatct gggtagcata ggctatccta atctatatct
     2881 gggtagcata tgctatccta atctatatct gggtagtata tgctatccta atctgtatcc
     2941 gggtagcata tgctatcctc atgataagct gtcaaacatg agaattttct tgaagacgaa
     3001 agggcctcgt gatacgccta tttttatagg ttaatgtcat gataataatg gtttcttaga
     3061 cgtcaggtgg cacttttcgg ggaaatgtgc gcggaacccc tatttgttta tttttctaaa
     3121 tacattcaaa tatgtatccg ctcatgagac aataaccctg ataaatgctt caataatatt
     3181 gaaaaaggaa gagtatgagt attcaacatt tccgtgtcgc ccttattccc ttttttgcgg
     3241 cattttgcct tcctgttttt gctcacccag aaacgctggt gaaagtaaaa gatgctgaag
     3301 atcagttggg tgcacgagtg ggttacatcg aactggatct caacagcggt aagatccttg
     3361 agagttttcg ccccgaagaa cgttttccaa tgatgagcac ttttaaagtt ctgctatgtg
     3421 gcgcggtatt atcccgtgtt gacgccgggc aagagcaact cggtcgccgc atacactatt
     3481 ctcagaatga cttggttgag tactcaccag tcacagaaaa gcatcttacg gatggcatga
     3541 cagtaagaga attatgcagt gctgccataa ccatgagtga taacactgcg gccaacttac
     3601 ttctgacaac gatcggagga ccgaaggagc taaccgcttt tttgcacaac atgggggatc
     3661 atgtaactcg ccttgatcgt tgggaaccgg agctgaatga agccatacca aacgacgagc
     3721 gtgacaccac gatgcctgca gcaatggcaa caacgttgcg caaactatta actggcgaac
     3781 tacttactct agcttcccgg caacaattaa tagactggat ggaggcggat aaagttgcag
     3841 gaccacttct gcgctcggcc cttccggctg gctggtttat tgctgataaa tctggagccg
     3901 gtgagcgtgg gtctcgcggt atcattgcag cactggggcc agatggtaag ccctcccgta
     3961 tcgtagttat ctacacgacg gggagtcagg caactatgga tgaacgaaat agacagatcg
     4021 ctgagatagg tgcctcactg attaagcatt ggtaactgtc agaccaagtt tactcatata
     4081 tactttagat tgatttaaaa cttcattttt aatttaaaag gatctaggtg aagatccttt
     4141 ttgataatct catgaccaaa atcccttaac gtgagttttc gttccactga gcgtcagacc
     4201 ccgtagaaaa gatcaaagga tcttcttgag atcctttttt tctgcgcgta atctgctgct
     4261 tgcaaacaaa aaaaccaccg ctaccagcgg tggtttgttt gccggatcaa gagctaccaa
     4321 ctctttttcc gaaggtaact ggcttcagca gagcgcagat accaaatact gttcttctag
     4381 tgtagccgta gttaggccac cacttcaaga actctgtagc accgcctaca tacctcgctc
     4441 tgctaatcct gttaccagtg gctgctgcca gtggcgataa gtcgtgtctt accgggttgg
     4501 actcaagacg atagttaccg gataaggcgc agcggtcggg ctgaacgggg ggttcgtgca
     4561 cacagcccag cttggagcga acgacctaca ccgaactgag atacctacag cgtgagctat
     4621 gagaaagcgc cacgcttccc gaagggagaa aggcggacag gtatccggta agcggcaggg
     4681 tcggaacagg agagcgcacg agggagcttc cagggggaaa cgcctggtat ctttatagtc
     4741 ctgtcgggtt tcgccacctc tgacttgagc gtcgattttt gtgatgctcg tcaggggggc
     4801 ggagcctatg gaaaaacgcc agcaacgcgg cctttttacg gttcctggcc ttttgctggc
     4861 cttttgctca catgttcttt cctgcgttat cccctgattc tgtggataac cgtattaccg
     4921 cctttgagtg agctgatacc gctcgccgca gccgaacgac cgagcgcagc gagtcagtga
     4981 gcgaggaagc ggaagagcgc ccaatacgca aaccgcctct ccccgcgcgt tggccgattc
     5041 attaatgcag ctggcacgac aggtttcccg actggaaagc gggcagtgag cgcaacgcaa
     5101 ttaatgtgag ttagctcact cattaggcac cccaggcttt acactttatg cttccggctc
     5161 gtatgttgtg tggaattgtg agcggataac aatttcacac aggaaacagc tatgaccatg
     5221 attacgccaa gctctagcta gaggtcgacc aattctcatg tttgacagct tatcatcgca
     5281 gatccgggca acgttgttgc cattgctgca ggcgcagaac tggtaggtat ggaagatcta
     5341 tacattgaat caatattggc aattagccat attagtcatt ggttatatag cataaatcaa
     5401 tattggctat tggccattgc atacgttgta tctatatcat aatatgtaca tttatattgg
     5461 ctcatgtcca atatgaccgc catgttgaca ttgattattg actagttatt aatagtaatc
     5521 aattacgggg tcattagttc atagcccata tatggagttc cgcgttacat aacttacggt
     5581 aaatggcccg cctggctgac cgcccaacga cccccgccca ttgacgtcaa taatgacgta
     5641 tgttcccata gtaacgccaa tagggacttt ccattgacgt caatgggtgg agtatttacg
     5701 gtaaactgcc cacttggcag tacatcaagt gtatcatatg ccaagtccgc cccctattga
     5761 cgtcaatgac ggtaaatggc ccgcctggca ttatgcccag tacatgacct tacgggactt
     5821 tcctacttgg cagtacatct acgtattagt catcgctatt accatggtga tgcggttttg
     5881 gcagtacacc aatgggcgtg gatagcggtt tgactcacgg ggatttccaa gtctccaccc
     5941 cattgacgtc aatgggagtt tgttttggca ccaaaatcaa cgggactttc caaaatgtcg
     6001 taataacccc gccccgttga cgcaaatggg cggtaggcgt gtacggtggg aggtctatat
     6061 aagcagagct cgtttagtga accgtcagat cctcactctc ttccgcatcg ctgtctgcga
     6121 gggccagctg ttgggctcgc ggttgaggac aaactcttcg cggtctttcc agtactcttg
     6181 gatcggaaac ccgtcggcct ccgaacggta ctccgccacc gagggacctg agcgagtccg
     6241 catcgaccgg atcggaaaac ctctcgagaa aggcgtctaa ccagtcacag tcgcaaggta
     6301 ggctgagcac cgtggcgggc ggcagcgggt ggcggtcggg gttgtttctg gcggaggtgc
     6361 tgctgatgat gtaattaaag taggcggtct tgagacggcg gatggtcgag gtgaggtgtg
     6421 gcaggcttga gatccagctg ttggggtgag tactccctct caaaagcggg cattacttct
     6481 gcgctaagat tgtcagtttc caaaaacgag gaggatttga tattcacctg gcccgatctg
     6541 gccatacact tgagtgacaa tgacatccac tttgcctttc tctccacagg tgtccactcc
     6601 caggtccaag tttaaactgc ggccgccacc atgggctctg gacctagagg cgccctgagc
     6661 ctgctgctgc tcctgctggc ccctccttct agaccagccg ccggatgccc tgccccttgt
     6721 agctgtgctg gcaccctggt ggattgcggc agaagaggcc tgacctgggc cagcctgcct
     6781 accgccttcc ccgtggacac caccgagctg gtgctgaccg gcaacaacct gacagctctg
     6841 cctcctggac tgctggatgc tctgcccgcc ctgagaacag cccacctggg cgccaaccct
     6901 tggagatgcg actgccggct ggtgcctctg agagcctggc tggccggcag acctgagaga
     6961 gccccctacc gggatctgag atgcgtggcc cctccagccc tgagaggcag actgctgccc
     7021 tacctggccg aggatgagct gagagccgcc tgtgcccctg gccctctgtg ttggtgaggc
     7081 gcgcc
//
