[The description below was written by a language model from this plasmid's Addgene catalogue record and the feature table of its GenBank file.]
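Description:
GP1BB is a 7,085 bp mammalian expression plasmid built on the pTT3 backbone, carrying a chemically synthesised 467 bp insert that encodes the ectodomain of the human platelet glycoprotein Ib beta chain precursor. The insert sits between retained NotI and AscI sites and is transcribed from the human CMV immediate-early enhancer and promoter. A primer site annotated as lying in a synthetic intron follows the promoter, and a Kozak consensus sequence lies just upstream of the coding region to promote strong translation initiation. A rabbit beta-globin polyadenylation signal terminates the transcript. In bacteria the plasmid is maintained at high copy through a ColE1/pUC-type origin and selected with ampicillin via the beta-lactamase gene. A residual lac promoter/operator segment is also annotated in the backbone.

The defining feature of this construct is a stop codon at amino acid 149, immediately before the vector-encoded C-terminal cassette. That cassette consists of rat CD4 domains 3 and 4, an enzymatic biotinylation sequence, a linker and a His tag. These elements remain physically present in the plasmid (the 6xHis coding segment is annotated downstream of the insert), but they are not translated, so the ectodomain is produced untagged. The feature table does not annotate the GP1BB coding region, the CD4 domains or the biotinylation sequence.

According to the depositor's comments, the plasmid is meant to be co-transfected with a companion biotinylatable, His-tagged GP1BA construct so that the GP1BA/GP1BB dimer forms with the tags on only one partner. The associated work used such recombinant ectodomains in a human platelet receptor protein microarray for identifying receptor-ligand interactions.
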