Addgene plasmid #51908: GP1BB
Purpose: Expresses full-length Platelet glycoprotein Ib beta chain precursor ectodomain in mammalian cells. Stop codon before C-terminal rat Cd4d3+4 tag, biotinylation sequence and His tag.
Depositing lab: Gavin Wright. Depositing organization: Wellcome Sanger Institute. Publication: A human platelet receptor protein microarray identifies FcepsilonR1alpha as an activating PEAR1 ligand. Sun Y, Vandenbriele C, Kauskot A, Verhamme P, Hoylaerts MF, Wright GJ. Mol Cell Proteomics. 2015 Feb 23. pii: mcp.M114.046946. 10.1074/mcp.M114.046946 PubMed 25713122.
Backbone
  Vector backbone: pTT3
  Backbone manufacturer: Yves Durocher, NRC
  Backbone size w/o insert (bp): 6618
  Total vector size (bp): 7085
  Modifications to backbone: Stop codon at amino acid 149, no translation of rat CD4 d3+4, enzymatic biotinylation sequence, linker and His tag (CD4d3+4-BioLHis).
  Vector type: Mammalian Expression
Growth in bacteria
  Bacterial resistance: Ampicillin, 100 μg/mL
  Growth temperature: 37°C
  Growth strain: Top10
  Copy number: High Copy
Gene/Insert
  Gene/Insert name: GP1BB (alt name: Platelet glycoprotein Ib beta chain precursor)
  Species: H. sapiens (human)
  Insert size (bp): 467
  Mutation: Stop Codon at amino acid 149, before CD4, bio and His tags
  Entrez Gene: GP1BB (a.k.a. BDPLT1, BS, CD42C, GPIBB, GPIbbeta)
  Promoter: CMV
  Tag / fusion protein: rat CD4 d3+4 (C terminal on backbone); enzymatic biotinylation sequence (C terminal on backbone); His tag (C terminal on backbone)
  Cloning method: Restriction Enzyme; 5′ cloning site NotI (not destroyed); 3′ cloning site AscI (not destroyed)
  Sequencing primers: 5′ CMV-fwd
Resource information
  A portion of this plasmid was derived from a plasmid made by: Insert was chemically synthesised.
Terms and licenses: Academic/Nonprofit Terms; Industry Terms: Not Available to Industry
Depositor comments: Article ref 77 Co-transfect with GP1BA-bio-His (Addgene 51907) to create the GP1BA/GP1BB dimer
How to cite: GP1BB was a gift from Gavin Wright (Addgene plasmid # 51908 ; http://n2t.net/addgene:51908 ; RRID:Addgene_51908)
