>Addgene plasmid #51908 | GP1BB | addgene partial sequence | sequence record 94578 | pMT2-F 5'-TTGCCTTTCTCTCCACAGGT-3'
CTGCGGCCGCCACCATGGGCTCTGGACCTAGAGGCGCCCTGAGCCTGCTGCTGCTCCTGCTGGCCCCTCC
TTCTAGACCAGCCGCCGGATGCCCTGCCCCTTGTAGCTGTGCTGGCACCCTGGTGGATTGCGGCAGAAGA
GGCCTGACCTGGGCCAGCCTGCCTACCGCCTTCCCCGTGGACACCACCGAGCTGGTGCTGACCGGCAACA
ACCTGACAGCTCTGCCTCCTGGACTGCTGGATGCTCTGCCCGCCCTGAGAACAGCCCACCTGGGCGCCAA
CCCTTGGAGATGCGACTGCCGGCTGGTGCCTCTGAGAGCCTGGCTGGCCGGCAGACCTGAGAGAGCCCCC
TACCGGGATCTGAGATGCGTGGCCCCTCCAGCCCTGAGAGGCAGACTGCTGCCCTACCTGGCCGAGGATG
AGCTGAGAGCCGCCTGTGCCCCTGGCCCTCTGTGTTGGTGAGGCGCGCCGTCGACCTCCATCACGGCCTA
TAAGAGTGAGGGGGAGTCAGCGGAGTTCTCCTTCCCACTCAACCTTGGAGAGGAAAGCCTGCAGGGAGAG
TTGAGATGGAAGGCAGAGAAGGCTCCTTCTTCCCAGTCCTGGATCACCTTCTCCCTAAAGAACCAAAAGG
TGTCTGTGCAGAAGTCTACTAGCAACCCCAAGTTCCAGCTGTCCGAAACGCTCCCACTCACCCTTCAGAT
ACCCCAGGTCTCCCTTCAGTTTGCTGGTTCTGGCAACCTGACCCTGACTCTGGACAGAGGGATACTGTAT
CAGGAAGTGAACCTGGTGGTGATGAAAGTGACTCAGCCCGACAGCAACACTTTGACCTGTGAGGTGATGG
GACCCACCTCACCCAAGATGAGACTGATCTTGAAGCAGGAGAATCAGGA
