>Addgene plasmid #51908 | GP1BB | addgene partial sequence | sequence record 94794 | rb_glob_PA_term-R 5'-CCCATATGTCCTTCCGAGTG-3'
ATAAATTTCCTTTATTAGCCAGAGGTCGAGGTCGGGGGATCCTTAATTAATCACGTGTCTAGACTCAATG
GTGGTGATGGTGGTGGGGGCCCAGAGGGGCCAGAGGAGGCAGGTTCCTGTCCCTGTGGTTCCACAGCATC
TTCTGGGCGTCCAGGATGTGGTGCAGGCTGCCGGAATTCAACCCTTTGGATAAAACCTGGATCTTGGAGT
CCATCTTGACCTCTTCACCTTCACTCAGTAGACATTGCCACACCCCTGCTTCAGGGGCCTGCACTTGAAT
CACTTTCTCCTGCCTGGAGACCCTGGCCTCCTGATTCTCCTGCTTCAAGATCAGTCTCATCTTGGGTGAG
GTGGGTCCCATCACCTCACAGGTCAAAGTGTTGCTGTCGGGCTGAGTCACTTTCATCACCACCAGGTTCA
CTTCCTGATACAGTATCCCTCTGTCCAGAGTCAGGGTCAGGTTGCCAGAACCAGCAAACTGAAGGGAGAC
CTGGGGTATCTGAAGGGTGAGTGGGAGCGTTTCGGACAGCTGGAACTTGGGGTTGCTAGTAGACTTCTGC
ACAGACACCTTTTGGTTCTTTAGGGAGAAGGTGATCCAGGACTGGGAAGAAGGAGCCTTCTCTGCCTTCC
ATCTCAACTCTCCCTGCAGGCTTTCCTCTCCAAGGTTGAGTGGGAAGGAGAACTCCGCTGACTCCCCCTC
ACTCTTATAGGCCGTGATGGAGGTCGACGGCGCGCCTCACCAACACAGAGGGCCAGGGGCACAGGCGGCT
CTCAGCTCATCCTCGGCCAGGTAGGGCAGCAGTCTGCCTCTCAGGGCTGGA
